Addgene plasmid #199262: pEJS1964 All-in-one AAV-U1a-NmeABE-8e-2xBPSV40-miniU6-Rosa26
Purpose: Single AAV vector for expressing N-terminal fusion Nme2Cas9-ABE8e and one miniU6 driven sgRNA targeting mouse Rosa26 gene
Depositing lab: Erik Sontheimer. Depositing organization: University of Massachusetts, Worcester. Publication: Adenine Base Editing In Vivo with a Single Adeno-Associated Virus Vector. Zhang H, Bamidele N, Liu P, Ojelabi O, Gao XD, Rodriguez T, Cheng H, Kelly K, Watts JK, Xie J, Gao G, Wolfe SA, Xue W, Sontheimer EJ. GEN Biotechnol. 2022 Jun 1;1(3):285-299. doi: 10.1089/genbio.2022.0015. Epub 2022 Jun 14. PubMed 35811581.
Backbone
  Vector backbone: AAV
  Backbone size w/o insert (bp): 3348
  Total vector size (bp): 7344
  Modifications to backbone: Contains miniU6-driven sgRNA cassette
  Vector type: Mammalian Expression, AAV, CRISPR
Growth in bacteria
  Bacterial resistance: Ampicillin, 100 μg/mL
  Growth temperature: 30°C
  Growth strain: NEB Stable
  Copy number: Unknown
Gene/Insert
  Gene/Insert name: NmeABE8e (alt names: Nme2Cas9-ABE8e; Nme2Cas9c-ABE8e)
  Species: N. meningitidis
  Insert size (bp): 3996
  Promoter: U1a
  Tag / fusion protein: NLS (N terminal on insert); NLS (C terminal on insert)
  Cloning method: Gibson Cloning
  Sequencing primers: 5′ GCCACCATGaaaagaaccgc; 3′ ACACAAAAAACCAACACACA
Terms and licenses: Academic/Nonprofit Terms; Industry Terms: Not Available to Industry
How to cite: pEJS1964 All-in-one AAV-U1a-NmeABE-8e-2xBPSV40-miniU6-Rosa26 was a gift from Erik Sontheimer (Addgene plasmid # 199262 ; http://n2t.net/addgene:199262 ; RRID:Addgene_199262)
