[The description below was written by a language model from this plasmid's Addgene catalogue record and pLannotate feature annotations shown in this document.]
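Description:
pEJS1964 All-in-one AAV-U1a-NmeABE-8e-2xBPSV40-miniU6-Rosa26 is an AAV transfer plasmid of about 7.3 kb, designed to deliver a complete adenine base editing system to mammalian cells from a single adeno-associated virus genome. In bacteria it is maintained through a high-copy ColE1/pUC-type origin and selected with ampicillin via the bla gene. The backbone also carries an f1 phage origin. AAV2 inverted terminal repeats flank the payload and provide the signals for genome replication and packaging into capsids. In the feature table, the downstream ITR is annotated in full, but the upstream one appears only as short fragments. The record does not say whether this reflects the sequencing read or the construct itself.

Between the ITRs lie two divergently oriented cassettes. On the forward strand, the compact U1a promoter (named in the catalogue fields but not annotated in the table) drives NmeABE8e. This is an N-terminal fusion of an evolved E. coli TadA-derived deaminase (ABE8e) to Nme2Cas9 from Neisseria meningitidis. Nuclear localization signals sit at both ends, and the plasmid name indicates that these include two bipartite SV40 signals. A short synthetic polyadenylation signal terminates the transcript. On the opposite strand, a shortened "miniU6" RNA polymerase III promoter expresses a single guide RNA made up of a spacer matching intron 1 of mouse Rosa26 and an Nme tracrRNA-derived scaffold.

The small Cas9 orthologue, minimal promoters and short polyA keep editor and guide together within AAV packaging capacity. This avoids splitting the editor across two vectors. The construct is intended for in vivo adenine base editing, with this version targeting the mouse Rosa26 locus.
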