Features (pLannotate 1.2.2; 16 found; start..end, strand, type, name):
     12..39      +  repeat_region  AAV2 ITR (fragment): inverted terminal repeat of adeno-associated virus serotype 2 inverted
     68..95      +  repeat_region  AAV2 ITR (fragment): inverted terminal repeat of adeno-associated virus serotype 2 inverted
    158..238     -  misc_RNA       Nm tracrRNA (fragment): trans-activating CRISPR RNA for the Neisseria meningitidis CRISPR/Cas9 system (Hou et al., 2013)
    255..277     -  misc_feature   HA-L (fragment): left homology arm from intron 1 of the mouse Rosa26 gene (Soriano, 1999)
    287..345     -  promoter       U6 promoter (fragment): RNA polymerase III promoter for human U6 snRNA
    346..389     -  promoter       U6 promoter (fragment): RNA polymerase III promoter for human U6 snRNA
    749..1240    +  CDS            tadA: TADA_ECOLI - Also known as yfhC. Experimental evidence at protein level: Swiss-Prot protein existence level 1. Catalyzes the deamination of adenosine to inosine at the wobble position 34 of tRNA(Arg2). Essential for cell viability. From Escherichia coli (strain K12).
   1343..4588    +  CDS            cas9: CAS9_NEIMA - Experimental evidence at protein level: Swiss-Prot protein existence level 1. CRISPR (clustered regularly interspaced short palindromic repeat) is an adaptive immune system that provides protection against mobile genetic elements (viruses, transposable elements and conjugative plasmids). CRISPR clusters contain spacers, sequences complementary to antecedent mobile elements, and target invading nucleic acids. CRISPR clusters are transcribed and processed into CRISPR RNA (crRNA). In type II CRISPR systems correct processing of pre-crRNA requires a trans- encoded small RNA (tracrRNA)
   4649..4696    +  polyA_signal   poly(A) signal: synthetic polyadenylation signal
   4709..4849    +  repeat_region  AAV2 ITR: inverted terminal repeat of adeno-associated virus serotype 2 inverted
   4854..4905    -  misc_feature   bom (fragment): basis of mobility region from pBR322
   4924..5379    +  rep_origin     f1 ori (sequence partly withheld): f1 bacteriophage origin of replication; arrow indicates direction of (+) strand synthesis
   5380..5429    -  misc_feature   bom (fragment): basis of mobility region from pBR322
   5548..5652    +  promoter       AmpR promoter: bla
   5653..6513    +  CDS            AmpR: β-lactamase; bla; confers resistance to ampicillin, carbenicillin, and related antibiotics
   6684..7272    +  rep_origin     ori: high-copy-number ColE1/pMB1/pBR322/pUC origin of replication
>Addgene plasmid #199262 | pEJS1964 All-in-one AAV-U1a-NmeABE-8e-2xBPSV40-miniU6-Rosa26 | addgene full sequence | sequence record 389818 | Addgene NGS Result
CCTGCAGGCAGCTGCGCGCTCGCTCGCTCACTGAGGCCGCCCGGGCGTCGGGCGACCTTTGGTCGCCCGG
CCTCAGTGAGCGAGCGAGCGCGCAGAGAGGGAGTGGCCAACTCCATCACTAGGGGTTCCTGCGGCCTCTA
GAGTTTAAACAAAAAAATAAACGATGCCCCTTAAAGCAGAAGCTTTAAGGGGCAGAGCGTTGCGGCACAT
CTTTTCAGACGGCCTTATTGTAGCAACGTTTCGGGAGCTACAACCTCCCAGGCCCAGGGCGGTCCTCCGG
TGTTTCGTCCTTTCCACAAGATATATAAAGCCAAGAAATCGAAATACTTTCAAGTTACGGTAAGCTATCG
TATATGCAAATATGAAGGAATCATGGGAAATAGGCCCTCTCTAGAATGGAGGCGGTACTATGTAGATGAG
AATTCAGGAGCAAACTGGGAAAAGCAACTGCTTCCAAATATTTGTGATTTTTACAGTGTAGTTTTGGAAA
AACTCTTAGCCTACCAATTCTTCTAAGTGTTTTAAAATGTGGGAGCCAGTACACATGAAGTTATAGAGTG
TTTTAATGAGGCTTAAATATTTACCGTAACTATGAAATGCTACGCATATCATGCTGTTCAGGCTCCGTGG
CCACGCAACTCATACTACCGGTGCCACCATGAAAAGAACCGCCGACGGCAGCGAATTCGAGCCCAAGAAG
AAGAGGAAAGTCGGCGGTAGCGGCGGAGGCAGCGGTGGCGGCAGCGGCTCTGAGGTGGAGTTTTCCCACG
AGTACTGGATGAGACATGCCCTGACCCTGGCCAAGAGGGCACGCGATGAGAGGGAGGTGCCTGTGGGAGC
CGTGCTGGTGCTGAACAATAGAGTGATCGGCGAGGGCTGGAACAGAGCCATCGGCCTGCACGACCCAACA
GCCCATGCCGAAATTATGGCCCTGAGACAGGGCGGCCTGGTCATGCAGAACTACAGACTGATTGACGCCA
CCCTGTACGTGACATTCGAGCCTTGCGTGATGTGCGCCGGCGCCATGATCCACTCTAGGATCGGCCGCGT
GGTGTTTGGCGTGAGGAACAGCAAACGGGGCGCCGCAGGCTCCCTGATGAACGTGCTGAACTACCCCGGC
ATGAATCACCGCGTCGAAATTACCGAGGGAATCCTGGCAGATGAATGTGCCGCCCTGCTGTGCGACTTCT
ACCGGATGCCTAGACAGGTGTTCAATGCTCAGAAGAAGGCCCAGAGCTCCATCAACTCCGGAGGATCTAG
CGGAGGCTCCTCTGGCTCTGAGACACCTGGCACAAGCGAGAGCGCAACACCTGAAAGCAGCGGGGGCAGC
AGCGGGGGGTCAATGGCCGCCTTCAAGCCTAACCCAATCAATTACATCCTGGGACTGGCCATCGGAATCG
CATCCGTGGGATGGGCTATGGTGGAGATCGACGAGGAGGAGAATCCTATCCGGCTGATCGATCTGGGCGT
GAGAGTGTTTGAGAGGGCCGAGGTGCCAAAGACCGGCGATTCTCTGGCTATGGCCCGGAGACTGGCACGG
AGCGTGAGGCGCCTGACACGGAGAAGGGCACACAGGCTGCTGAGGGCACGCCGGCTGCTGAAGAGAGAGG
GCGTGCTGCAGGCAGCAGACTTCGATGAGAATGGCCTGATCAAGAGCCTGCCAAACACCCCCTGGCAGCT
GAGAGCAGCCGCCCTGGACAGGAAGCTGACACCACTGGAGTGGTCTGCCGTGCTGCTGCACCTGATCAAG
CACCGCGGCTACCTGAGCCAGCGGAAGAACGAGGGAGAGACAGCAGACAAGGAGCTGGGCGCCCTGCTGA
AGGGAGTGGCCAACAATGCCCACGCCCTGCAGACCGGCGATTTCAGGACACCTGCCGAGCTGGCCCTGAA
TAAGTTTGAGAAGGAGTCCGGCCACATCAGAAACCAGAGGGGCGACTATAGCCACACCTTCTCCCGCAAG
GATCTGCAGGCCGAGCTGATCCTGCTGTTCGAGAAGCAGAAGGAGTTTGGCAATCCACACGTGAGCGGAG
GCCTGAAGGAGGGAATCGAGACCCTGCTGATGACACAGAGGCCTGCCCTGTCCGGCGACGCAGTGCAGAA
GATGCTGGGACACTGCACCTTCGAGCCTGCAGAGCCAAAGGCCGCCAAGAACACCTACACAGCCGAGCGG
TTTATCTGGCTGACAAAGCTGAACAATCTGAGAATCCTGGAGCAGGGATCCGAGAGGCCACTGACCGACA
CAGAGAGGGCCACCCTGATGGATGAGCCTTACCGGAAGTCTAAGCTGACATATGCCCAGGCCAGAAAGCT
GCTGGGCCTGGAGGACACCGCCTTCTTTAAGGGCCTGAGATACGGCAAGGATAATGCCGAGGCCTCCACA
CTGATGGAGATGAAGGCCTATCACGCCATCTCTCGCGCCCTGGAGAAGGAGGGCCTGAAGGACAAGAAGT
CCCCCCTGAACCTGAGCTCCGAGCTGCAGGATGAGATCGGCACCGCCTTCTCTCTGTTTAAGACCGACGA
GGATATCACAGGCCGCCTGAAGGACAGGGTGCAGCCTGAGATCCTGGAGGCCCTGCTGAAGCACATCTCT
TTCGATAAGTTTGTGCAGATCAGCCTGAAGGCCCTGAGAAGGATCGTGCCACTGATGGAGCAGGGCAAGC
GGTACGACGAGGCCTGCGCCGAGATCTACGGCGATCACTATGGCAAGAAGAACACAGAGGAGAAGATCTA
TCTGCCCCCTATCCCTGCCGACGAGATCAGAAATCCTGTGGTGCTGAGGGCCCTGTCCCAGGCAAGAAAA
GTGATCAACGGAGTGGTGCGCCGGTACGGATCTCCAGCCCGGATCCACATCGAGACCGCCAGAGAAGTGG
GCAAGAGCTTCAAGGACCGGAAGGAGATCGAGAAGAGACAGGAGGAGAATCGCAAGGATCGGGAGAAGGC
CGCCGCCAAGTTTAGGGAGTACTTCCCTAACTTTGTGGGCGAGCCAAAGTCTAAGGACATCCTGAAGCTG
CGCCTGTACGAGCAGCAGCACGGCAAGTGTCTGTATAGCGGCAAGGAGATCAATCTGGTGCGGCTGAACG
AGAAGGGCTATGTGGAGATCGATCACGCCCTGCCTTTCTCCAGAACCTGGGACGATTCTTTTAACAATAA
GGTGCTGGTGCTGGGCAGCGAGAACCAGAATAAGGGCAATCAGACACCATACGAGTATTTCAATGGCAAG
GACAACTCCAGGGAGTGGCAGGAGTTCAAGGCCCGCGTGGAGACCTCTAGATTTCCCAGGAGCAAGAAGC
AGCGGATCCTGCTGCAGAAGTTCGACGAGGATGGCTTTAAGGAGTGCAACCTGAATGACACCAGATACGT
GAACCGGTTCCTGTGCCAGTTTGTGGCCGATCACATCCTGCTGACCGGCAAGGGCAAGAGAAGGGTGTTC
GCCTCTAATGGCCAGATCACAAACCTGCTGAGGGGATTTTGGGGACTGAGGAAGGTGCGGGCAGAGAATG
ACAGACACCACGCACTGGATGCAGTGGTGGTGGCATGCAGCACCGTGGCAATGCAGCAGAAGATCACAAG
ATTCGTGAGGTATAAGGAGATGAACGCCTTTGACGGCAAGACCATCGATAAGGAGACAGGCAAGGTGCTG
CACCAGAAGACCCACTTCCCCCAGCCTTGGGAGTTCTTTGCCCAGGAAGTGATGATCCGGGTGTTCGGCA
AGCCAGACGGCAAGCCTGAGTTTGAGGAGGCCGATACCCCAGAGAAGCTGAGGACACTGCTGGCAGAGAA
GCTGTCTAGCAGGCCAGAGGCAGTGCACGAGTACGTGACCCCACTGTTCGTGTCCAGGGCACCCAATCGG
AAGATGTCTGGCGCCCACAAGGACACACTGAGAAGCGCCAAGAGGTTTGTGAAGCACAACGAGAAGATCT
CCGTGAAGAGAGTGTGGCTGACCGAGATCAAGCTGGCCGATCTGGAGAACATGGTGAATTACAAGAACGG
CAGGGAGATCGAGCTGTATGAGGCCCTGAAGGCAAGGCTGGAGGCCTACGGAGGAAATGCCAAGCAGGCC
TTCGACCCAAAGGATAACCCCTTTTATAAGAAGGGAGGACAGCTGGTGAAGGCCGTGCGGGTGGAGAAGA
CCCAGGAGAGCGGCGTGCTGCTGAATAAGAAGAACGCCTACACAATCGCCGACAATGGCGATATGGTGAG
AGTGGACGTGTTCTGTAAGGTGGATAAGAAGGGCAAGAATCAGTACTTTATCGTGCCTATCTATGCCTGG
CAGGTGGCCGAGAACATCCTGCCAGACATCGATTGCAAGGGCTACAGAATCGACGATAGCTATACATTCT
GTTTTTCCCTGCACAAGTATGACCTGATCGCCTTCCAGAAGGATGAGAAGTCCAAGGTGGAGTTTGCCTA
CTATATCAATTGCGACTCCTCTAACGGCAGGTTCTACCTGGCCTGGCACGATAAGGGCAGCAAGGAGCAG
CAGTTTCGCATCTCCACCCAGAATCTGGTGCTGATCCAGAAGTATCAGGTGAACGAGCTGGGCAAGGAGA
TCAGGCCATGTCGGCTGAAGAAGCGCCCACCCGTGCGGGAGGATAAAAGAACCGCCGACGGCAGCGAATT
CGAGCCCAAGAAGAAGAGGAAAGTCTAAAATAAAAGATCTTTATTTTCATTAGATCTGTGTGTTGGTTTT
TTGTGTAAGCGCGGCCGCAGGAACCCCTAGTGATGGAGTTGGCCACTCCCTCTCTGCGCGCTCGCTCGCT
CACTGAGGCCGGGCGACCAAAGGTCGCCCGACGCCCGGGCTTTGCCCGGGCGGCCTCAGTGAGCGAGCGA
GCGCGCAGCTGCCTGCAGGGGCGCCTGATGCGGTATTTTCTCCTTACGCATCTGTGCGGTATTTCACACC
GCATA
[95 nt withheld, positions 4906-5000]
T
[46 nt withheld, positions 5002-5047]
C
[141 nt withheld, positions 5049-5189]
CCTTTGACGTTGGAGTCCACGTTCTTT
[37 nt withheld, positions 5217-5253]
ACTCTATCTCGGGCTATTCTTTTGATTTATAAGGGATTTTGCCGATTTCGGTCTATTGGTTAAAAAATGA
GCTGATTTAACAAAAATTTAACGCGAATTTTAACAAAATATTAACGTTTACAATTTTATGGTGCACTCTC
AGTACAATCTGCTCTGATGCCGCATAGTTAAGCCAGCCCCGACACCCGCCAACACCCGCTGACGCGCCCT
GACGGGCTTGTCTGCTCCCGGCATCCGCTTACAGACAAGCTGTGCTCGAGTTAGACGTCAGGTGGCACTT
TTCGGGGAAATGTGCGCGGAACCCCTATTTGTTTATTTTTCTAAATACATTCAAATATGTATCCGCTCAT
GAGACAATAACCCTGATAAATGCTTCAATAATATTGAAAAAGGAAGAGTATGAGTATTCAACATTTCCGT
GTCGCCCTTATTCCCTTTTTTGCGGCATTTTGCCTTCCTGTTTTTGCTCACCCAGAAACGCTGGTGAAAG
TAAAAGATGCTGAAGATCAGTTGGGTGCACGAGTGGGTTACATCGAACTGGATCTCAACAGCGGTAAGAT
CCTTGAGAGTTTTCGCCCCGAAGAACGTTTTCCAATGATGAGCACTTTTAAAGTTCTGCTATGTGGCGCG
GTATTATCCCGTATTGACGCCGGGCAAGAGCAACTCGGTCGCCGCATACACTATTCTCAGAATGACTTGG
TTGAGTACTCACCAGTCACAGAAAAGCATCTTACGGATGGCATGACAGTAAGAGAATTATGCAGTGCTGC
CATAACCATGAGTGATAACACTGCGGCCAACTTACTTCTGACAACGATCGGAGGACCGAAGGAGCTAACC
GCTTTTTTGCACAACATGGGGGATCATGTAACTCGCCTTGATCGTTGGGAACCGGAGCTGAATGAAGCCA
TACCAAACGACGAGCGTGACACCACGATGCCTGTAGCAATGGCAACAACGTTGCGCAAACTATTAACTGG
CGAACTACTTACTCTAGCTTCCCGGCAACAATTAATAGACTGGATGGAGGCGGATAAAGTTGCAGGACCA
CTTCTGCGCTCGGCCCTTCCGGCTGGCTGGTTTATTGCTGATAAATCTGGAGCCGGTGAGCGTGGAAGCC
GCGGTATCATTGCAGCACTGGGGCCAGATGGTAAGCCCTCCCGTATCGTAGTTATCTACACGACGGGGAG
TCAGGCAACTATGGATGAACGAAATAGACAGATCGCTGAGATAGGTGCCTCACTGATTAAGCATTGGTAA
CTGTCAGACCAAGTTTACTCATATATACTTTAGATTGATTTAAAACTTCATTTTTAATTTAAAAGGATCT
AGGTGAAGATCCTTTTTGATAATCTCATGACCAAAATCCCTTAACGTGAGTTTTCGTTCCACTGAGCGTC
AGACCCCGTAGAAAAGATCAAAGGATCTTCTTGAGATCCTTTTTTTCTGCGCGTAATCTGCTGCTTGCAA
ACAAAAAAACCACCGCTACCAGCGGTGGTTTGTTTGCCGGATCAAGAGCTACCAACTCTTTTTCCGAAGG
TAACTGGCTTCAGCAGAGCGCAGATACCAAATACTGTTCTTCTAGTGTAGCCGTAGTTAGGCCACCACTT
CAAGAACTCTGTAGCACCGCCTACATACCTCGCTCTGCTAATCCTGTTACCAGTGGCTGCTGCCAGTGGC
GATAAGTCGTGTCTTACCGGGTTGGACTCAAGACGATAGTTACCGGATAAGGCGCAGCGGTCGGGCTGAA
CGGGGGGTTCGTGCACACAGCCCAGCTTGGAGCGAACGACCTACACCGAACTGAGATACCTACAGCGTGA
GCTATGAGAAAGCGCCACGCTTCCCGAAGGGAGAAAGGCGGACAGGTATCCGGTAAGCGGCAGGGTCGGA
ACAGGAGAGCGCACGAGGGAGCTTCCAGGGGGAAACGCCTGGTATCTTTATAGTCCTGTCGGGTTTCGCC
ACCTCTGACTTGAGCGTCGATTTTTGTGATGCTCGTCAGGGGGGCGGAGCCTATGGAAAAACGCCAGCAA
CGCGGCCTTTTTACGGTTCCTGGCCTTTTGCTGGCCTTTTGCTCACATGT
